Addgene plasmid #73291: pCfB3049(gRNA XII-4)
Purpose: EasyClone-MarkerFree guiding RNA vector to direct Cas9 to cut at site XII-4
Depositing lab: Irina Borodina. Depositing organization: Danmarks Tekniske Universitet. Publication: EasyClone-MarkerFree: A vector toolkit for marker-less integration of genes into Saccharomyces cerevisiae via CRISPR-Cas9. Jessop-Fabre MM, Jakociunas T, Stovicek V, Dai Z, Jensen MK, Keasling JD, Borodina I. Biotechnol J. 2016 Aug;11(8):1110-7. doi: 10.1002/biot.201600147. Epub 2016 Jun 23. PubMed 27166612.
Backbone
  Vector backbone: pESC-Leu
  Backbone manufacturer: Agilent
  Backbone size w/o insert (bp): 7758
  Total vector size (bp): 5289
  Modifications to backbone: Gal promoters and terminators removed and Leu selectable marker replaced with NatMX marker. Modified to accept enable USER cloning, with the 20bp recognition sequence replaced to target site XII-4 as reported in: Ronda, C., Maury, J., Jakočiūnas, T., Jacobsen, S. A. et al., CrEdit: CRISPR mediated multi-loci gene integration in Saccharomyces cerevisiae. Microb. Cell Fact. 2015, 14, 97.
  Vector type: Yeast Expression, CRISPR ; gRNA
  Selectable markers: nourseothricin
Growth in bacteria
  Bacterial resistance: Ampicillin, 100 μg/mL
  Growth temperature: 37°C
  Growth strain: DH5alpha
  Copy number: High Copy
Gene/Insert
  Gene/Insert name: guiding RNA
  gRNA/shRNA sequence: gcttcaagaattgagtaaac
  Species: S. cerevisiae (budding yeast)
Terms and licenses: Academic/Nonprofit Terms; Industry Terms: Not Available to Industry
Depositor comments: Please note that mutation A40T in nourseothricin was found during Addgene's quality control. The depositor noted that this mutation does NOT affect plasmid function.
How to cite: pCfB3049(gRNA XII-4) was a gift from Irina Borodina (Addgene plasmid # 73291 ; http://n2t.net/addgene:73291 ; RRID:Addgene_73291)
