[The description below was written by a language model from this plasmid's Addgene catalogue record and pLannotate feature annotations shown in this document.]
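Description:
pCfB3049(gRNA XII-4) is a 5.3 kb episomal yeast guide RNA vector from the EasyClone-MarkerFree toolkit, built to direct Cas9 to cut at the chromosomal integration site XII-4 in Saccharomyces cerevisiae. It derives from the pESC-Leu shuttle backbone, from which the GAL promoters and terminators were removed and the LEU2 marker was replaced by a NatMX cassette. The backbone was also adapted for USER cloning. In E. coli it replicates from a high-copy ColE1/pUC-type origin and is selected with ampicillin through the β-lactamase gene. In yeast it is maintained by the 2μ origin and selected with nourseothricin. That resistance comes from the Streptomyces noursei acetyltransferase gene, flanked by the Ashbya gossypii TEF promoter and terminator. An A40T change in the nourseothricin marker was found during quality control, and the depositor reports that it does not affect plasmid function.

The payload is a single guide RNA expression unit. The S. cerevisiae SNR52 small nucleolar RNA promoter drives a 20-nucleotide targeting sequence specific for site XII-4, fused to the Streptococcus pyogenes Cas9 gRNA scaffold and ended by the SUP4 tRNA terminator. This promoter and terminator pairing is commonly used in yeast to produce short guide transcripts. The plasmid carries no Cas9 gene, so the nuclease must be supplied separately. The short lacZα, lacI and rop fragments in the annotation appear to be non-functional remnants of the backbone.

The vector is used for marker-less genomic integration. The Cas9 cut at XII-4 promotes homologous recombination of a co-delivered integration cassette at that locus, so no selectable marker needs to remain in the genome.
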