Features (pLannotate 1.2.2; 13 found; start..end, strand, type, name):
    175..518     +  promoter       TEF promoter: Ashbya gossypii TEF promoter
    525..1089    +  CDS            NrsR (fragment): nourseothricin acetyltransferase; Streptomyces noursei nat1; confers resistance to nourseothricin
   1097..1294    +  terminator     TEF terminator: Ashbya gossypii TEF terminator
   1365..1435    -  CDS            lacZα (fragment): LacZα fragment of β-galactosidase; lacZ fragment
   1468..1736    +  promoter       SNR52 promoter: promoter for the S. cerevisiae small nucleolar RNA gene SNR52
   1757..1831    +  misc_RNA       gRNA scaffold: guide RNA scaffold for the Streptococcus pyogenes CRISPR/Cas9 system
   1836..1855    +  terminator     SUP4 terminator: transcription terminator for the S. cerevisiae SUP4 tRNA gene
   1888..1945    -  CDS            lacI (fragment): lac repressor; lacI; The lac repressor binds to the lac operator to inhibit transcription in E. coli. This inhibition can be relieved by adding lactose or isopropyl-β-D-thiogalactopyranoside (IPTG).
   2128..2716    -  rep_origin     ori: high-copy-number ColE1/pMB1/pBR322/pUC origin of replication
   2887..3747    -  CDS            AmpR: β-lactamase; bla; confers resistance to ampicillin, carbenicillin, and related antibiotics
   3748..3852    -  promoter       AmpR promoter: bla
   3879..5221    -  rep_origin     2μ ori: yeast 2μ plasmid origin of replication
   5289..35      +  CDS            rop (fragment) (across the origin): Rop protein, which maintains plasmids at low copy number; rop
>Addgene plasmid #73291 | pCfB3049(gRNA XII-4) | depositor full sequence | sequence record 166660 | Full plasmid sequence
TCGCGCGTTTCGGTGATGACGGTGAAAACCTCTGACACATGCAGCTCCCGGAGACGGTCACAGCTTGTCT
GTAAGCGGATGCCGGGAGCAGACAAGCCCGTCAGGGCGCGTCAGCGGGCTGCATTTAAATGATCTGTTTA
GCTTGCCTCGTCCCCGCCGGGTCACCCGGCCAGCGACATGGAGGCCCAGAATACCCTCCTTGACAGTCTT
GACGTGCGCAGCTCAGGGGCATGATGTGACTGTCGCCCGTACATTTAGCCCATACATCCCCATGTATAAT
CATTTGCATCCATACATTTTGATGGCCGCACGGCGCGAAGCAAAAATTACGGCTCCTCGCTGCAGACCTG
CGAGCAGGGAAACGCTCCCCTCACAGACGCGTTGAATTGTCCCCACGCCGCGCCCCTGTAGAGAAATATA
AAAGGTTAGGATTTGCCACTGAGGTTCTTCTTTCATATACTTCCTTTTAAAATCTTGCTAGGATACAGTT
CTCACATCACATCCGAACATAAACAACCATGGGTACCACTCTTGACGACACGGCTTACCGGTACCGCACC
AGTGTCCCGGGGGACGCCGAGGCCATCGAGGCACTGGATGGGTCCTTCACCACCGACACCGTTTTCCGCG
TCACCACCACCGGGGACGGCTTCACCCTGCGGGAGGTGCCGGTGGACCCGCCCCTGACCAAGGTGTTCCC
CGACGACGAATCGGACGACGAATCGGACGACGGGGAGGACGGCGACCCGGACTCCCGGACGTTCGTCGCG
TACGGGGACGACGGCGACCTGGCGGGCTTCGTGGTCGTCTCGTACTCCGGCTGGAACCGCCGGCTGACCG
TCGAGGACATCGAGGTCGCCCCGGAGCACCGGGGGCACGGGGTCGGGCGCGCGTTGATGGGGCTCGCGAC
GGAGTTCGCCCGCGAGCGGGGCGCCGGGCACCTCTGGCTGGAGGTCACCAACGTCAACGCACCGGCGATC
CACGCGTACCGGCGGATGGGGTTCACCCTCTGCGGCCTGGACACCGCCCTGTACGACGGCACCGCCTCGG
ACGGCGAGCAGGCGCTCTACATGAGCATGCCCTGCCCCTAATCAGTACTGACAATAAAAAGATTCTTGTT
TTCAAGAACTTGTCATTTGTATAGTTTTTTTATATTGTAGTTGTTCTATTTTAATCAAATGTTAGCGTGA
TTTATATTTTTTTTCGCCTCGACATCATCTGCCCAGATGCGAAGTTAAGTGCGCAGAAAGTAATATCATG
CGTCAATCGTATGTGAATGCTGGTCGCTATACTGCTGTCGATTCGATACTAACGCCGCCATCCAGTGTCG
AAAACGAGCTGCGGCCGCCTACAGGGCGCGTCCATTCGCCATTCAGGCTGCGCAACTGTTGGGAAGGGCG
ATCGGTGCGGGCCTCTTCGCTATTACGCCAGCTGGAATGCGTGCGATAGGGAACAAAAGCTGGAGCTTCT
TTGAAAAGATAATGTATGATTATGCTTTCACTCATATTTATACAGAAACTTGATGTTTTCTTTCGAGTAT
ATACAAGGTGATTACATGTACGTTTGAAGTACAACTCTAGATTTTGTAGTGCCCTCTTGGGCTAGCGGTA
AAGGTGCGCATTTTTTCACACCCTACAATGTTCTGTTCAAAAGATTTTGGTCAAACGCTGTAGAAGTGAA
AGTTGGTGCGCATGTTTCGGCGTTCGAAACTTCTCCGCAGTGAAAGATAAATGATCGCTTCAAGAATTGA
GTAAACGTTTTAGAGCTAGAAATAGCAAGTTAAAATAAGGCTAGTCCGTTATCAACTTGAAAAAGTGGCA
CCGAGTCGGTGGTGCTTTTTTTGTTTTTTATGTCTTCGAGTCATGTAATTAGTTAATCGCGTGCATTCCA
GCTGCATTAATGAATCGGCCAACGCGCGGGGAGAGGCGGTTTGCGTATTGGGCGCTCTTCCGCTTCCTCG
CTCACTGACTCGCTGCGCTCGGTCGTTCGGCTGCGGCGAGCGGTATCAGCTCACTCAAAGGCGGTAATAC
GGTTATCCACAGAATCAGGGGATAACGCAGGAAAGAACATGTGAGCAAAAGGCCAGCAAAAGGCCAGGAA
CCGTAAAAAGGCCGCGTTGCTGGCGTTTTTCCATAGGCTCCGCCCCCCTGACGAGCATCACAAAAATCGA
CGCTCAAGTCAGAGGTGGCGAAACCCGACAGGACTATAAAGATACCAGGCGTTTCCCCCTGGAAGCTCCC
TCGTGCGCTCTCCTGTTCCGACCCTGCCGCTTACCGGATACCTGTCCGCCTTTCTCCCTTCGGGAAGCGT
GGCGCTTTCTCATAGCTCACGCTGTAGGTATCTCAGTTCGGTGTAGGTCGTTCGCTCCAAGCTGGGCTGT
GTGCACGAACCCCCCGTTCAGCCCGACCGCTGCGCCTTATCCGGTAACTATCGTCTTGAGTCCAACCCGG
TAAGACACGACTTATCGCCACTGGCAGCAGCCACTGGTAACAGGATTAGCAGAGCGAGGTATGTAGGCGG
TGCTACAGAGTTCTTGAAGTGGTGGCCTAACTACGGCTACACTAGAAGGACAGTATTTGGTATCTGCGCT
CTGCTGAAGCCAGTTACCTTCGGAAAAAGAGTTGGTAGCTCTTGATCCGGCAAACAAACCACCGCTGGTA
GCGGTGGTTTTTTTGTTTGCAAGCAGCAGATTACGCGCAGAAAAAAAGGATCTCAAGAAGATCCTTTGAT
CTTTTCTACGGGGTCTGACGCTCAGTGGAACGAAAACTCACGTTAAGGGATTTTGGTCATGAGATTATCA
AAAAGGATCTTCACCTAGATCCTTTTAAATTAAAAATGAAGTTTTAAATCAATCTAAAGTATATATGAGT
AAACTTGGTCTGACAGTTACCAATGCTTAATCAGTGAGGCACCTATCTCAGCGATCTGTCTATTTCGTTC
ATCCATAGTTGCCTGACTCCCCGTCGTGTAGATAACTACGATACGGGAGGGCTTACCATCTGGCCCCAGT
GCTGCAATGATACCGCGAGACCCACGCTCACCGGCTCCAGATTTATCAGCAATAAACCAGCCAGCCGGAA
GGGCCGAGCGCAGAAGTGGTCCTGCAACTTTATCCGCCTCCATCCAGTCTATTAATTGTTGCCGGGAAGC
TAGAGTAAGTAGTTCGCCAGTTAATAGTTTGCGCAACGTTGTTGCCATTGCTACAGGCATCGTGGTGTCA
CGCTCGTCGTTTGGTATGGCTTCATTCAGCTCCGGTTCCCAACGATCAAGGCGAGTTACATGATCCCCCA
TGTTGTGCAAAAAAGCGGTTAGCTCCTTCGGTCCTCCGATCGTTGTCAGAAGTAAGTTGGCCGCAGTGTT
ATCACTCATGGTTATGGCAGCACTGCATAATTCTCTTACTGTCATGCCATCCGTAAGATGCTTTTCTGTG
ACTGGTGAGTACTCAACCAAGTCATTCTGAGAATAGTGTATGCGGCGACCGAGTTGCTCTTGCCCGGCGT
CAATACGGGATAATACCGCGCCACATAGCAGAACTTTAAAAGTGCTCATCATTGGAAAACGTTCTTCGGG
GCGAAAACTCTCAAGGATCTTACCGCTGTTGAGATCCAGTTCGATGTAACCCACTCGTGCACCCAACTGA
TCTTCAGCATCTTTTACTTTCACCAGCGTTTCTGGGTGAGCAAAAACAGGAAGGCAAAATGCCGCAAAAA
AGGGAATAAGGGCGACACGGAAATGTTGAATACTCATACTCTTCCTTTTTCAATATTATTGAAGCATTTA
TCAGGGTTATTGTCTCATGAGCGGATACATATTTGAATGTATTTAGAAAAATAAACAAATAGGGGTTCCG
CGCACATTTCCCCGAAAAGTGCCACCTGAACGAAGCATCTGTGCTTCATTTTGTAGAACAAAAATGCAAC
GCGAGAGCGCTAATTTTTCAAACAAAGAATCTGAGCTGCATTTTTACAGAACAGAAATGCAACGCGAAAG
CGCTATTTTACCAACGAAGAATCTGTGCTTCATTTTTGTAAAACAAAAATGCAACGCGAGAGCGCTAATT
TTTCAAACAAAGAATCTGAGCTGCATTTTTACAGAACAGAAATGCAACGCGAGAGCGCTATTTTACCAAC
AAAGAATCTATACTTCTTTTTTGTTCTACAAAAATGCATCCCGAGAGCGCTATTTTTCTAACAAAGCATC
TTAGATTACTTTTTTTCTCCTTTGTGCGCTCTATAATGCAGTCTCTTGATAACTTTTTGCACTGTAGGTC
CGTTAAGGTTAGAAGAAGGCTACTTTGGTGTCTATTTTCTCTTCCATAAAAAAAGCCTGACTCCACTTCC
CGCGTTTACTGATTACTAGCGAAGCTGCGGGTGCATTTTTTCAAGATAAAGGCATCCCCGATTATATTCT
ATACCGATGTGGATTGCGCATACTTTGTGAACAGAAAGTGATAGCGTTGATGATTCTTCATTGGTCAGAA
AATTATGAACGGTTTCTTCTATTTTGTCTCTATATACTACGTATAGGAAATGTTTACATTTTCGTATTGT
TTTCGATTCACTCTATGAATAGTTCTTACTACAATTTTTTTGTCTAAAGAGTAATACTAGAGATAAACAT
AAAAAATGTAGAGGTCGAGTTTAGATGCAAGTTCAAGGAGCGAAAGGTGGATGGGTAGGTTATATAGGGA
TATAGCACAGAGATATATAGCAAAGAGATACTTTTGAGCAATGTTTGTGGAAGCGGTATTCGCAATATTT
TAGTAGCTCGTTACAGTCCGGTGCGTTTTTGGTTTTTTGAAAGTGCGTCTTCAGAGCGCTTTTGGTTTTC
AAAAGCGCTCTGAAGTTCCTATACTTTCTAGAGAATAGGAACTTCGGAATAGGAACTTCAAAGCGTTTCC
GAAAACGAGCGCTTCCGAAAATGCAACGCGAGCTGCGCACATACAGCTCACTGTTCACGTCGCACCTATA
TCTGCGTGTTGCCTGTATATATATATACATGAGAAGAACGGCATAGTGCGTGTTTATGCTTAAATGCGTA
CTTATATGCGTCTATTTATGTAGGATGAAAGGTAGTCTAGTACCTCCTGTGATATTATCCCATTCCATGC
GGGGTATCGTATGCTTCCTTCAGCACTACCCTTTAGCTGTTCTATATGCTGCCACTCCTCAATTGGATTA
GTCTCATCCTTCAATGCTATCATTTCCTTTGATATTGGATCATACTAAGAAACCATTATTATCATGACAT
TAACCTATAAAAATAGGCGTATCACGAGGCCCTTTCGTC
