>Addgene plasmid #73291 | pCfB3049(gRNA XII-4) | addgene partial sequence | sequence record 166035 | pBRforEco 5'-AATAGGCGTATCACGAGGC-3'
CCTCTGACACATGCAGCTCCCGGAGACGGTCACAGCTTGTCTGTAAGCGGATGCCGGGAGCAGACAAGCC
CGTCAGGGCGCGTCAGCGGGCTGCATTTAAATGATCTGTTTAGCTTGCCTCGTCCCCGCCGGGTCACCCG
GCCAGCGACATGGAGGCCCAGAATACCCTCCTTGACAGTCTTGACGTGCGCAGCTCAGGGGCATGATGTG
ACTGTCGCCCGTACATTTAGCCCATACATCCCCATGTATAATCATTTGCATCCATACATTTTGATGGCCG
CACGGCGCGAAGCAAAAATTACGGCTCCTCGCTGCAGACCTGCGAGCAGGGAAACGCTCCCCTCACAGAC
GCGTTGAATTGTCCCCACGCCGCGCCCCTGTAGAGAAATATAAAAGGTTAGGATTTGCCACTGAGGTTCT
TCTTTCATATACTTCCTTTTAAAATCTTGCTAGGATACAGTTCTCACATCACATCCGAACATAAACAACC
ATGGGTACCACTCTTGACGACACGGCTTACCGGTACCGCACCAGTGTCCCGGGGGACGCCGAGGCCATCG
AGGCACTGGATGGGTCCTTCACCACCGACACCGTTTTCCGCGTCACCACCACCGGGGACGGCTTCACCCT
GCGGGAGGTGCCGGTGGACCCGCCCCTGACCAAGGTGTTCCCCGACGACGAATCGGACGACGAATCGGAC
GACGGGGAGGACGGCGACCCGGACTCCCGGACGTTCGTCGCGTACGGGGACGACGGCGACCTGGCGGGCT
TCGTGGTCGTCTCGTACTCCGGCTGGAACCGCCGGCTGACCGTCGAGGACATCGAGGTCGCCCCGGAGCA
CCGGGGGCACGGGGTCGGGCGCGCGTTGATGGGGCTCGCGACGGAGTTCGCCCGCGAGCGGGGCGCCGGG
CACCTCTGGCTGGAGGTCACCAACGTCAACGCACCGGCGATCCACGCGTACCGGCGGATGGGGTTCACCC
TCTGC
