>Addgene plasmid #73291 | pCfB3049(gRNA XII-4) | addgene partial sequence | sequence record 166036 | pBR322ori-F 5'-GGGAAACGCCTGGTATCTTT-3'
CTGACTTGAGCGTCGATTTTTGTGATGCTCGTCAGGGGGGCGGAGCCTATGGAAAAACGCCAGCAACGCG
GCCTTTTTACGGTTCCTGGCCTTTTGCTGGCCTTTTGCTCACATGTTCTTTCCTGCGTTATCCCCTGATT
CTGTGGATAACCGTATTACCGCCTTTGAGTGAGCTGATACCGCTCGCCGCAGCCGAACGACCGAGCGCAG
CGAGTCAGTGAGCGAGGAAGCGGAAGAGCGCCCAATACGCAAACCGCCTCTCCCCGCGCGTTGGCCGATT
CATTAATGCAGCTGGAATGCACGCGATTAACTAATTACATGACTCGAAGACATAAAAAACAAAAAAAGCA
CCACCGACTCGGTGCCACTTTTTCAAGTTGATAACGGACTAGCCTTATTTTAACTTGCTATTTCTAGCTC
TAAAACGTTTACTCAATTCTTGAAGCGATCATTTATCTTTCACTGCGGAGAAGTTTCGAACGCCGAAACA
TGCGCACCAACTTTCACTTCTACAGCGTTTGACCAAAATCTTTTGAACAGAACATTGTAGGGTGTGAAAA
AATGCGCACCTTTACCGCTAGCCCAAGAGGGCACTACAAAATCTAGAGTTGTACTTCAAACGTACATGTA
ATCACCTTGTATATACTCGAAAGAAAACATCAAGTTTCTGTATAAATATGAGTGAAAGCATAATCATACA
TTATCTTTTCAAAGAAGCTCCAGCTTTTGTTCCCTATCGCACGCATTCCAGCTGGCGTAATAGCGAAGAG
GCCCGCACCGATCGCCCTTCCCAACAGTTGCGCAGCCTGAATGGCGAATGGACGCGCCCTGTAGGCGGCC
GCAGCTCGTTTTCGACACTGGATGGCGGCGTTAGTATCGAATCGACAGCAGTATAGCGACCAGCATTCAC
ATACGATTGACGCATGA
